>Addgene plasmid #188012 | GBH-R-insGFP.3 | addgene full sequence | sequence record 380743 | Addgene NGS Result
CGGGTTTCGCCACCTCTGACTTGAGCGTCGATTTTTGTGATGCTCGTCAGGGGGGCGGAGCCTATGGAAA
AACGCCAGCAACGCGGCCTTTTTACGGTTCCTGGCCTTTTGCTGGCCTTTTGCTCACATGTTCTTTCCTG
CGTTATCCCCTGATTCTGTGGATAACCGTATTACCGCCTTTGAGTGAGCTGATACCGCTCGCCGCAGCCG
AACGACCGAGCGCAGCGAGTCAGTGAGCGAGGAAGCGGAACAGATTTAAATGGTACCGAGCAGAGGTGTA
AAAAGTACTCAAAAATTTTACTCAAGTGAAAGTACAAGTACTTAGGGAAAATTTTACTCAATTAAAAGTA
AAAGTATCTGGCTAGAATCTTACTTGAGTAAAAGTAAAAAAGTACTCCATTAAAATTGTACTTGAGTATT
AAGGAAGTAAAAGTAAAAGCAAGAAAGAAAACTAGAGTGGTCTCCCTTTAGTGAGGGTCAATTGATGGGA
GGCGTTCGGGCCACAGCGGACACGCAGGTGCGCAACGCAATTAATGTGAGTTAGCTCACTCATTAGGCAC
CCCAGGCTTTACACTTTATGCTTCCGGCTCGTATGTTGTGTGGAATTGTGAGCGGATAACAATTTCACAC
AGGAAACAGCTATGACCATGATTACGCCAAGCGCGCAATTAACCCTCACTAAAGGGAACAAAAGCTGGAG
GACCTCGAGGGGGGGCCCGGTACCCAATTCGCCCTATAGTGAGTCGTATTACGCGCGCTCACTGGCCGTC
GTTTTACAACGTCGTGACTGGGAAAACCCTGGCGTTACCCAACTTAATCGCCTTGCAGCACATCCCCCTT
TCGCCAGCTGGCGTAATAGCGAAGAGGCCCGCACCGATCGCCCTTCCCAACAGTTGCGCAGCCTGAATGG
CGAATGGACCTGCCACACTTCCTTGCTAGACAATGGGCCCATAACTTTAAATAATGCCAATTATTTAAAG
TTACTATCATAACTTCGTATAGCATACATTATACGAAGTTATACCTAGGCTTACCACCCACTAGCGGTCA
GACTGCAGATTGCAGCACGAAACAGGAAGCTGACTCCACATGGTCACATGCTCACTGAAGTGTTGACTTC
CCTGACAGCTGTGCACTTTCTAAACCGGTTTTCTCATTCATTTACAGCAGCCGGAATTCACCCGGGTACC
GGAAGGTGCCTCCTCCGAGGACGTCATCAAGGAGTTCATGCGCTTCAAGGTGCGCATGGAGGGCTCCGTG
AACGGCCACGAGTTCGAGATCGAGGGCGAGGGCGAGGGCCGCCCCTACGAGGGCACCCAGACCGCCAAGC
TGAAGGTGACCAAGGGCGGCCCCCTGCCCTTCGCCTGGGACATCCTGTCCCCTCAGTTCCAGTACGGCTC
CAAGGCCTACGTGAAGCACCCCGCCGACATCCCCGACTACTTGAAGCTGTCCTTCCCCGAGGGCTTCAAG
TGGGAGCGCGTGATGAACTTCGAGGACGGCGGCGTGGTGACCGTGACCCAGGACTCCTCCCTGCAGGACG
GCGAGTTCATCTACAAGGTGAAGCTGCGCGGCACCAACTTCCCCTCCGACGGCCCCGTAATGCAGAAGAA
GACCATGGGCTGGGAGGCCTCCACCGAGCGGATGTACCCCGAGGACGGCGCCCTGAAGGGCGAGATCAAG
ATGAGGCTGAAGCTGAAGGACGGCGGCCACTACGACGCCGAGGTCAAGACCACCTACATGGCCAAGAAGC
CCGTGCAGCTGCCCGGCGCCTACAAGACCGACATCAAGCTGGACATCACCTCCCACAACGAGGACTACAC
CATCGTGGAACAGTACGAGCGCGCCGAGGGCCGCCACTCCACCGGAGCCTAAGACTAGTAATTAAGTCTC
AGCCACCGTTAACTGAACATGTCAAAACCTGTGGAGACTGTTGAGATTTGATGTTCTGAAAAGATAAAGC
CTATAAATAAAATGTTGCCCAAATTTCCTGCCTGATGTTTTTCTTTGTCTTTGCTACATGGCTTTGCTGC
TCGGATCGGCTCACTCTGTGTATGCCACGTTCACTTTGTACTCTCCTTCTCACGGTAGGTTTATTATTTT
TAGATGTGCAGTTAGTTTCTGTGAAATAACACACCACACACTGATATTGTCTGTGCATTGACTTGGTGAG
TGCACATTGTTTTTGATCTTGACATATTTATATTTGATTGATCAGGTGAACTGTGTGAATCTAAAGTGCT
CCATACAGATGTTCTGCATTGAAAATATTCTCATTTTATTAGTGGAAGTGAGTGTATGCCACATCCAATC
AATTTCAGCAAACACCCCAGTATGATTTAATGCAAAAAAATGAAGGTATCAAACACGCATTACTACTTTG
CAGTTAAATATTTAACATTTATTCCAACACGAAAAAAAGCAGTAAATAACACTTTGACAAACACGTCAGG
ACATCTTATTTTTGTCACCCTCACAGGCAATTTAGTATAATATATTATATATATATATATATCATATAAT
AATATTCAGTATAATATATATATATATATCATATTATAATATTCAGTATAATATAAAACACAAACACATA
TATGTATAATATAATATAACATTTTTATTTATTGAGATGCCTCTATGGACCGTGTTATAAGAAGTAAAGA
TCAGGAGAAGTAAACATGAAGTGTAATTATGAATACTGATGTTAAATTAAGCTATGATGAGTTTTCACTG
TTAATTTACCATCTCAATTAAATGTTGATGCCTCCATGACCAAGTTAAGCAGATGAGACTGAGGACAACT
GTAGAAGACAAGATGTTCACTTTGCTGAATATAGCTGGCTTGACAGTTATCTATGACTCTATAAATATAT
ATATATTTTTTTTTTTATAAAATGATTTATTTATAACTATATATCCATTTCTCAGACAGGTGCTTCATAT
CCCTCACTCCCGTAGCTGTCCATGCTGGATCTGTCCCCGTTGTTTTTAAAAAGCTAAATAAGTTATTAAC
ATGACTGCATCCAGCGAGCCAAACCTGTCTGGTGTACAGCTACCAGAGAAGCCATATGGGCGCACAAAAT
GATCTAATAGTATACTATAAAATCTTTCAAAATCCAGGCCACTACCCTATGACTAAAACCACACATATTA
GGTTTTAAAAAAAAGTCACAATGAAGACGTCACAAACGTTCCTGAAGACTAATGACTCGTCTAACCCCAT
CTTACCTTCTGCTGTTTCACTCAAAGAAAAGCCACCAGCTGTCTCTGTGATCTGCTCATTCTGTGTAAAC
TTGTGTTCTCAACAATTAACAATTAACCAAAAGCCTCTGGAGCTGCGTGAGCATCACGATGTGTTTGTCT
TCTGTGAGCGTGGCAGTGTCCACGAAGTCAATGTGAATTGGTTGGCCAAACACAGCTAATGTGGCATGTG
TGATTGGACAGCCACTTAAAAGTGTTAAAGTGTGTTTACGCACAGGATTGGTTTTCCGCTGAATCAGGCA
AAACCAGCAGAACCGATCTAAACTCGAGTATAAAAGTGAGTAGGAGATGCTATTCGTCCCAAAACATCTC
CACCACCATATCCACCATTCCTCGCCTCTGCTTCGAGAACAGGTGAGTGTCGAGCGGGATGGTAAATCTA
CAGAGAATGCGGAGTGTAGCTTGTGTACATGTTTTTGATTAACAGAGATTGTATGTGTGTGTTTGTGTCA
GTGTGGAATTCCTCGAGACCATGAGCGGAGGTGAGGAGCTGTTCGCCGGCATCGTGCCCGTGCTGATCGA
GCTGGACGGCGACGTGCACGGCCACAAGTTCAGCGTGCGCGGCGAGGGCGAGGGCGACGCCGACTACGGC
AAGCTGGAGATCAAGTTCATCTGCACCACCGGCAAGCTGCCCGTGCCCTGGCCCACCCTGGTGACCACCC
TCTGCTACGGCATCCAGTGCTTCGCCCGCTACCCCGAGCACATGAAGATGAACGACTTCTTCAAGAGCGC
CATGCCCGAGGGCTACATCCAGGAGCGCACCATCCAGTTCCAGGACGACGGCAAGTACAAGACCCGCGGC
GAGGTGAAGTTCGAGGGCGACACCCTGGTGAACCGCATCGAGCTGAAGGGCAAGGACTTCAAGGAGGACG
GCAACATCCTGGGCCACAAGCTGGAGTACAGCTTCAACAGCCACAACGTGTACATCCGCCCCGACAAGGC
CAACAACGGCCTGGAGGCTAACTTCAAGACCCGCCACAACATCGAGGGCGGCGGCGTGCAGCTGGCCGAC
CACTACCAGACCAACGTGCCCCTGGGCGACGGCCCCGTGCTGATCCCCATCAACCACTACCTGAGCACTC
AGACCAAGATCAGCAAGGACCGCAACGAGGCCCGCGACCACATGGTGCTCCTGGAGTCCTTCAGCGCCTG
CTGCCACACCCACGGCATGGACGAGCTGTATAGGTAATAGATCTGTGCCTTCTAGTTGCCAGCCATCTGT
TGTTTGCCCCTCCCCCGTGCCTTCCTTGACCCTGGAAGGTGCCACTCCCACTGTCCTTTCCTAATAAAAT
GAGGAAATTGCATCGCATTGTCTGAGTAGGTGTCATTCTATTCTGGGGGGTGGGGTGGGGCAGGACAGCA
AGGGGGAGGATTGGGAAGACAATAGCAGGCATGCTGGGGATGCGGTGGGCTCTATGGCTTCTGAGGCGGA
AAGAACCAAAGGGCGAATTAATTCATTGATGAGTTTGGACAAACCACAACTAGAATGCAGTGAAAAAAAT
GCTTTATTTGTGAAATTTGTGATGCTATTGCTTTATTTGTAACCATTATAAGCTGCAATAAACAAGTTAA
CAACAACAATTGCATTCATTTTATGTTTCAGGTTCAGGGGGAGGTGTGGGAGGTTTTTTAAAGCAAGTAA
AACCTCTACAAATGTGGTCATTGATGAGTTTGGACAAACCACAACTAGAATGCAGTGAAAAAAATGCTTT
ATTTGTGAAATTTGTGATGCTATTGCTTTATTTGTAACCATTATAAGCTGCAATAAACAAGTTAACAACA
ACAATTGCATTCATTTTATGTTTCAGGTTCAGGGGGAGGTGTGGGAGGTTTTTTAAAGCAAGTAAAACCT
CTACAAATGTGGTCATTCAGATCAATTAACCCTCACCCGGGCTAGCGATGCATGGGAGCTCAAGACGTCT
GATAACTTCGTATAGCATACATTATACGAAGTTATCTACCTAACTTTAAATAATGCCAATTATTTAAAGT
TACTTCCGCGCCCGGGGAGCCCAAGGGCACGCCCTGGCACCTGACGTACGTTGTCTAGCAAGGAAGTGAA
GAGCTATCCGGATATATATGTATGTTATCATAACTGTACTGGCTATGTCAGGTGGTAATGACTGTAACGT
TACGTTACTCGTTGTAGGCACGACATTGAATATGCTCTTCTCCGCTGTGGCCCGAACGCCTCCCGCTAGC
GATGGGATCTAATACGACTCACTATAGGGAGACCAAGGGAAAATAGAATGAAGTGATCTCCAAAAAATAA
GTACTTTTTGACTGTAAATAAAATTGTAAGGAGTAAAAAGTACTTTTTTTTCTAAAAAAATGTAATTAAG
TAAAAGTAAAAGTATTGATTTTTAATTGTACTCAAGTAAAGTAAAAATCCCCAAAAATAATACTTAAGTA
CAGTAATCAAGTAAAATTACTCAAGTACTTTACACCTCTGGGATCCAGCTGCATCATGAACAATAAAACT
GTCTGCTTACATAAACAGTAATACAAGGGGTGTTATGAGCCATATTCAACGGGAAACGTCGAGGCCGCGA
TTAAATTCCAACATGGATGCTGATTTATATGGGTATAAATGGGCTCGCGATAATGTCGGGCAATCAGGTG
CGACAATCTATCGCTTGTATGGGAAGCCCGATGCGCCAGAGTTGTTTCTGAAACATGGCAAAGGTAGCGT
TGCCAATGATGTTACAGATGAGATGGTCAGACTAAACTGGCTGACGGAATTTATGCCTCTTCCGACCATC
AAGCATTTTATCCGTACTCCTGATGATGCATGGTTACTCACCACTGCGATCCCCGGAAAAACAGCATTCC
AGGTATTAGAAGAATATCCTGATTCAGGTGAAAATATTGTTGATGCGCTGGCAGTGTTCCTGCGCCGGTT
GCATTCGATTCCTGTTTGTAATTGTCCTTTTAACAGCGATCGCGTATTTCGTCTCGCTCAGGCGCAATCA
CGAATGAATAACGGTTTGGTTGATGCGAGTGATTTTGATGACGAGCGTAATGGCTGGCCTGTTGAACAAG
TCTGGAAAGAAATGCATAAACTTTTGCCATTCTCACCGGATTCAGTCGTCACTCATGGTGATTTCTCACT
TGATAACCTTATTTTTGACGAGGGGAAATTAATAGGTTGTATTGATGTTGGACGAGTCGGAATCGCAGAC
CGATACCAGGATCTTGCCATCCTATGGAACTGCCTCGGTGAGTTTTCTCCTTCATTACAGAAACGGCTTT
TTCAAAAATATGGTATTGATAATCCTGATATGAATAAATTGCAGTTTCATTTGATGCTCGATGAGTTTTT
CTAATCAGAATTGGTTAATTGGTTGTAACACTGGCAAAAAGGATCTAGGTGAAGATCCTTTTTGATAATC
TCATGACCAAAATCCCTTAACGTGAGTTTTCGTTCCACTGAGCGTCAGACCCCGTAGAAAAGATCAAAGG
ATCTTCTTGAGATCCTTTTTTTCTGCGCGTAATCTGCTGCTTGCAAACAAAAAAACCACCGCTACCAGCG
GTGGTTTGTTTGCCGGATCAAGAGCTACCAACTCTTTTTCCGAAGGTAACTGGCTTCAGCAGAGCGCAGA
TACCAAATACTGTTCTTCTAGTGTAGCCGTAGTTAGGCCACCACTTCAAGAACTCTGTAGCACCGCCTAC
ATACCTCGCTCTGCTAATCCTGTTACCAGTGGCTGCTGCCAGTGGCGATAAGTCGTGTCTTACCGGGTTG
GACTCAAGACGATAGTTACCGGATAAGGCGCAGCGGTCGGGCTGAACGGGGGGTTCGTGCACACAGCCCA
GCTTGGAGCGAACGACCTACACCGAACTGAGATACCTACAGCGTGAGCTATGAGAAAGCGCCACGGTTCC
CGAAGGGAGAAAGGCGGACAGGTATCCGGTAAGCGGCAGGGTCGGAACAGGAGAGCGCACGAGGGAGCTT
CCAGGGGGAAACGCCTGGTATCTTTATAGTCCTGT
Features (pLannotate 1.2.2; 23 found; start..end, strand, type, name):
    457..475     -  promoter       T7 Φ3.8 promoter (fragment): weak promoter for bacteriophage T7 RNA polymerase
    532..553     +  protein_bind   CAP binding site: CAP binding activates transcription in the presence of cAMP. E. coli catabolite activator protein
    568..598     +  promoter       lac promoter: promoter for the E. coli lac operon
    606..622     +  protein_bind   lac operator: The lac repressor binds to the lac operator to inhibit transcription in E. coli. This inhibition can be relieved by adding lactose or isopropyl-β-D-thiogalactopyranoside (IPTG). lac repressor encoded by lacI
    667..685     +  promoter       T3 promoter: promoter for bacteriophage T3 RNA polymerase
    701..724     +  misc_feature   MCS (fragment): pBluescript multiple cloning site
    733..751     -  promoter       T7 promoter: promoter for bacteriophage T7 RNA polymerase
    759..914     +  CDS            lacZα (fragment): LacZα fragment of β-galactosidase; lacZ fragment
    989..1022    +  protein_bind   loxP: Cre-mediated recombination occurs in the 8-bp core sequence (GCATACAT). Cre recombinase
   1198..1872    +  CDS            mRFP1: monomeric derivative of DsRed (Campbell et al., 2002) mammalian codon-optimized
   2533..2549    -  promoter       LEU2 promoter (fragment): S. cerevisiae LEU2
   3731..4444    +  CDS            TagGFP2: TagGFP2 is a basic (constitutively fluorescent) green fluorescent protein published in 2008, derived from Aequorea macrodactyla. It is reported to be a very rapidly-maturing monomer with low acid sensitivity.
   4453..4677    +  polyA_signal   bGH poly(A) signal: bovine growth hormone polyadenylation signal
   4681..4698    +  promoter       SV40 promoter (fragment): SV40 enhancer and early promoter
   4747..4828    -  polyA_signal   SV40 poly(A) signal: SV40 polyadenylation signal
   4851..4918    -  CDS            large T antigen (fragment): large T antigen from SV40 (simian virus 40)
   4952..5033    -  polyA_signal   SV40 poly(A) signal: SV40 polyadenylation signal
   5056..5123    -  CDS            large T antigen (fragment): large T antigen from SV40 (simian virus 40)
   5182..5215    +  protein_bind   loxP: Cre-mediated recombination occurs in the 8-bp core sequence (GCATACAT). Cre recombinase
   5257..5290    -  protein_bind   attB: minimal attB site for the φC31 integrase (Groth et al., 2000) phage φC31 integrase
   5470..5488    +  promoter       T7 promoter: promoter for bacteriophage T7 RNA polymerase
   5775..6584    +  CDS            KanR: aminoglycoside phosphotransferase; aph(3')-Ia; confers resistance to kanamycin in bacteria or G418 (Geneticin®) in eukaryotes
   6727..70      +  rep_origin     ori (across the origin): high-copy-number ColE1/pMB1/pBR322/pUC origin of replication
