[The description below was written by a language model from this plasmid's Addgene catalogue record and pLannotate feature annotations shown in this document.]
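Description:
GBH-R-insGFP.3 is a zebrafish cloning vector built on the pKTol2-SE backbone. It is used to make donors that place a conditional gene-breaking cassette into an intron of a chosen gene by targeted integration. The sequenced plasmid is about 7.2 kb and is maintained in E. coli at high copy from a ColE1/pUC-type origin under kanamycin selection (KanR, aminoglycoside phosphotransferase). As deposited it carries no locus-specific sequence. The user adds a 5' homology domain at the BfuAI site and a 3' homology domain at the BspQI site, so that the cassette ends up flanked by arms matching the target. Residual pBluescript-type elements (lac promoter/operator, a lacZα fragment, T3 and T7 promoters) lie upstream of the cassette.

The payload sits between two loxP sites in the same orientation. First comes an mRFP1 coding sequence that the record describes as a targeted protein trap with no promoter of its own, expressed from the endogenous promoter of the gene it lands in. Red fluorescence should therefore report the trapped gene's expression while the normal transcript is interrupted. The splice and termination elements that would achieve this are not annotated in the feature table. Downstream is a secondary marker, a green fluorescent protein annotated as TagGFP2 with a bGH polyadenylation signal. The catalogue states that it is driven by an insulin promoter, which is not annotated, and it gives a target-independent way to identify carriers. Two reverse-strand SV40 poly(A) segments follow. Because the loxP sites are in direct orientation, Cre should excise the cassette, which presumably accounts for the "conditional" designation. A φC31 attB site lies just outside the second loxP, and the record does not state its purpose.
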