Addgene plasmid #188012: GBH-R-insGFP.3
Purpose: Cloning vector for conditional, intronic, targeted integration of a genebreak cassette optimized for zebrafish
Depositing lab: Karl Clark. Depositing organization: Mayo Foundation for Medical Education and Research.
Backbone
  Vector backbone: pKTol2-SE
  Backbone manufacturer: K.Clark
  Backbone size w/o insert (bp): 7200
  Vector type: Targetable insertional mutagen and reporter system
Growth in bacteria
  Bacterial resistance: Kanamycin, 50 μg/mL
  Growth temperature: 37°C
  Growth strain: DH5alpha
  Copy number: High Copy
Gene/Insert
  Gene/Insert name: Targeted mRFP protein trap; secondary marker insulin GFP
  Species: D. rerio (zebrafish)
  Promoter: Endogenuous Promoter; insulin promotor
  Cloning method: Restriction Enzyme; 5′ cloning site BfuaI (unknown if destroyed); 3′ cloning site BspQI (unknown if destroyed)
  Sequencing primers: 5′ SEQ-pk-F1: TGTATTACTGTTTATGTAAGCAGACA; 3′ SEQ-pk-R1: AGCGAGTCAGTGAGCGA
Terms and licenses: Academic/Nonprofit Terms; Industry Terms: Not Available to Industry
Depositor comments: This plasmid is designed to have homology domains cloned into the 5' end and 3' end. Bfuai is used to clone in the 5' homology domain, while BspQi is used to clone in the 3' homology domain.
How to cite: GBH-R-insGFP.3 was a gift from Karl Clark (Addgene plasmid # 188012 ; http://n2t.net/addgene:188012 ; RRID:Addgene_188012)
